>Addgene plasmid #127903 | Mouse 5' Srcap AID GFP Puro | addgene full sequence | sequence record 251069 | Addgene NGS Result
TGAGATAGGGCTTCTATTGTAGCCCAGGCTGTCCTGGAACTCTTTCTGGAGACCAGGCTAGCCTCAAACT
AACAGAGATCCACTTACCTCTGTCTCCTGAGTGCTGAGGTTAAAGGCATGTACCATGAATGCTTAGCATA
TTTATTCTTTTGAAATGAGATCTTACTTTGTGTTTGAGGCTGGTCTCTAATGCCTATGTTAAAACAATCA
TCTCCAATGTCCCAAATAGCTGTGAATATTGGCATATACAGATATCAAGATATGTCTGTCTAAGCAAGTT
CTTACAGGTATTTGATACAGAGTAAGTATCTAAGACATAGGGATAGATAGTATGTTGAGAAAGGGTCTCC
GAGTCAATGCATAGCCAAAGATGAACTTGAACTTCTGATCTTCCTTTACCTCTCAAGCTTTTGGATTGAA
GGTGTGTGCCACCCTGCTGGTTTTATGCAGGGTTGAGGATTGAACCCTTCTTGGGTGCTAGGCCGAGCCA
GCTGAGCTACCTCCATATCCCTGAAAATAGTTCTTAACCCCAGCATTGGGAGCTGAGGCAGGAGGATTGT
AAGTTCCAGGCCAGTCTGGATGGTAGAATAAGACCCTAATTGTCTCAAAAACAATTATTTTAATAGCCTT
TAATTTTATTTCTACTCCTTTTCTTTTCCTCTCTCTCTCTCTCTTTCCTTCTTTCTTTCTTTCTTTCTTT
CTTTCTTTTTTTCTTTCTTTCTTTCTTTCTTTTTATCCAACTGCAGGTACTCCAGAGGCTGGTGAACCTG
AGCGGAGGCTGGGACGCCCTGGTGGGCCCCGGGCCCTGGAAGGCAGGTCCCGGTGGCTGGTGGCCCAGAA
TGAGGCCAGCTCCCAGCATGCCCTGCAGCCGGACACCAGCCACTCGGCCTGCAGCAACGGTGATAACCCA
GTCATTCTTCAGGCATCCAGCAAGGAGCCTGGGAGTGGGACCATGGCCACCGAGTACAAGCCCACGGTGC
GCCTCGCCACCCGCGACGACGTCCCCAGGGCCGTACGCACCCTCGCCGCCGCGTTCGCCGACTACCCCGC
CACGCGCCACACCGTCGATCCGGACCGCCACATCGAGCGGGTCACCGAGCTGCAAGAACTCTTCCTCACG
CGCGTCGGGCTCGACATCGGCAAGGTGTGGGTCGCGGACGACGGCGCCGCGGTGGCGGTCTGGACCACGC
CGGAGAGCGTCGAAGCGGGGGCGGTGTTCGCCGAGATCGGCCCGCGCATGGCCGAGTTGAGCGGTTCCCG
GCTGGCCGCGCAGCAACAGATGGAAGGCCTCCTGGCGCCGCACCGGCCCAAGGAGCCCGCGTGGTTCCTG
GCCACCGTCGGCGTCTCGCCCGACCACCAGGGCAAGGGTCTGGGCAGCGCCGTCGTGCTCCCCGGAGTGG
AGGCGGCCGAGCGCGCCGGGGTGCCCGCCTTCCTGGAGACCTCCGCGCCCCGCAACCTCCCCTTCTACGA
GCGGCTCGGCTTCACCGTCACCGCCGACGTCGAGGTGCCCGAAGGACCGCGCACCTGGTGCATGACCCGC
AAGCCCGGTGCCAGCGGTGAAGGCAGAGGCTCTCTCCTCACATGTGGGGATGTTGAAGAAAATCCAGGTC
CCATGTCTAGCGTGAGCAAGGGCGAGGAGCTGTTCACCGGGGTGGTGCCCATCCTGGTCGAGCTGGACGG
CGACGTAAACGGCCACAAGTTCAGCGTGCGCGGCGAGGGCGAGGGCGATGCCACCAACGGCAAGCTGACC
CTGAAGTTCATCTGCACCACCGGCAAGCTGCCCGTGCCCTGGCCCACCCTCGTGACCACCCTGACCTACG
GCGTGCAGTGCTTCAGCCGCTACCCCGACCACATGAAGCAGCACGACTTCTTCAAGTCCGCCATGCCCGA
AGGCTACGTCCAGGAGCGCACCATCACCTTCAAGGACGACGGCACCTACAAGACCCGCGCCGAGGTGAAG
TTCGAGGGCGACACCCTGGTGAACCGCATCGAGCTGAAGGGCATCGACTTCAAGGAGGACGGCAACATCC
TGGGGCACAAGCTGGAGTACAACTTCAACAGCCACAACGTCTATATCACCGCCGACAAGCAGAAGAACGG
CATCAAGGCCAACTTCAAGATCCGCCACAACGTGGAGGACGGCAGCGTGCAGCTCGCCGACCACTACCAG
CAGAACACCCCCATCGGCGACGGCCCCGTGCTGCTGCCCGACAACCACTACCTGAGCACCCAGTCCAAGC
TGAGCAAAGACCCCAACGAGAAGCGCGATCACATGGTCCTGCTGGAGTTCGTGACCGCCGCCGGGATCAC
TCACGGCATGGACGAGCTGTACAAGGGAGGTACCGGCAGCGTGGAACTGAACCTGCGCGAGACAGAGCTG
TGCCTGGGACTGCCTGGCGGCGATACAGTGGCTCCTGTGACCGGCAACAAGAGAGGCTTCAGCGAGACAG
TGGACCTGAAGCTGAACCTGAACAACGAGCCCGCCAACAAAGAGGGCAGCACCACCCACGACGTCGTGAC
CTTCGACAGCAAAGAGAAGTCCGCCTGCCCCAAGGACCCCGCCAAGCCTCCTGCTAAAGCTCAGGTCGTG
GGATGGCCTCCCGTGCGGAGCTACAGAAAGAACGTGATGGTGTCCTGCCAGAAGTCCTCTGGCGGCCCTG
AGGCTGCCGCCTTCGTGAAAGTGTCTATGGATGGCGCCCCTTACCTGAGAAAGATCGACCTGAGAATGTA
CAAGAGCTACGACGAGCTGAGCAACGCCCTGAGCAACATGTTCAGCAGCTTCACAATGGGCAAGCACGGC
GGCGAGGAAGGCATGATCGACTTCATGAACGAGCGGAAGCTGATGGACCTCGTGAACAGCTGGGACTACG
TGCCCAGCTACGAGGACAAGGACGGCGACTGGATGCTCGTGGGAGATGTGCCCTGGCCCATGTTCGTGGA
CACATGCAAGAGACTGAGACTGATGAAGGGCAGCGACGCCATCGGCCTGGCCCCCAGAGCTATGGAAAAG
TGCAAGAGCAGAGCCGGAGGGTCTGGAGGCTCTGGATCCCAGAGCAGCCCCTCCACTGCTCATCCTCAGC
TCCCAATCCTACAGACACAGGTTTGAAAGTGGGGAAGGTTCCTATGATTATTTCTATGAGCTAATTCATG
CCTTTGAAACAAGTGATGTTGCAGGTCTTCTTACCCACCTAAGTTTAGACTCTCTTTAGTTCTCAGATAG
ATTGGGGAGTAACATGTCAAGCCTAATTTTTTCTTCTTTAATTTGGTTTTCTGAGATAAGAGTTTCCCCA
CCTACTGTCTTGGAACTTGCTCTGTACACCAGGCTGGCCTTGAACTCAGATCCATTTGTCTCTGACTTCA
GATACTTAACTTCTACTTAACATAATAATGCCGATTTCCAAGAGTACATATCTTGAAAGGTGTGCTGGCG
CGTGCCTTTAGCGTGCCTTTAGTCACAGCACTCAGGCAGAGGCAGGCAGATCTCTATGAGATAAGGCCAG
TAAACACTATATAGTGAGAGCCTGTCTTTTTTTTTTTTTTTTTTTTTTTTGGTTTTTCGAGACAGGGTTT
CTCTGTGTAGCCCTGGCTGTTCTGAAACTCACTTTGTAGACTAGGCTGGCCTCGAACTCAGAAATCCGCC
TGCCTCTGCCTCCCAAGTGCTGGGATTAAAGGCGTGAGCCAACACTGCCTAGCCTGAGATCCTATCTTTA
AAAAAAAGACACATGGACTGGTGAGATGGCTCAGTGGTTTAGAGCACTCATGGCTCTTCCAGAGTTCAAT
TCCCAGCAACCACATGGTGGCTCACAACCATCTGTAATAGGATTCAGTGACCTCTTCTGATATGTCTGAA
GAGAGCACAGTGTACTCACATACATAAAAATCTTCAAAAAATTATTAAAGAAAAGAAAAAAGACACAGGT
TTTTCTTACCATAAGGAGGTCTAGGCTAAGCCAGAAGGTGGTGGTGCATGCCTTTAATCCCAGTATTTAG
GAGGCAGAGGCAGTTCAAGGCCAGCTTGGACTACAGAGCAAGTTCTAGACAGCCAAGGCTACCCAGAGAC
ACCCTGACGTAAAATAATGAAAAACGAAAGAAAGAGAGGTCTAGGTTAGGCCGTAAATGGAGCGGCCGCC
ACCGCGGTGGAGCTCCAGCTTTTGTTCCCTTTAGTGAGGGTTAATTGCGCGCTTGGCGTAATCATGGTCA
TAGCTGTTTCCTGTGTGAAATTGTTATCCGCTCACAATTCCACACAACATACGAGCCGGAAGCATAAAGT
GTAAAGCCTGGGGTGCCTAATGAGTGAGCTAACTCACATTAATTGCGTTGCGCTCACTGCCCGCTTTCCA
GTCGGGAAACCTGTCGTGCCAGCTGCATTAATGAATCGGCCAACGCGCGGGGAGAGGCGGTTTGCGTATT
GGGCGCTCTTCCGCTTCCTCGCTCACTGACTCGCTGCGCTCGGTCGTTCGGCTGCGGCGAGCGGTATCAG
CTCACTCAAAGGCGGTAATACGGTTATCCACAGAATCAGGGGATAACGCAGGAAAGAACATGTGAGCAAA
AGGCCAGCAAAAGGCCAGGAACCGTAAAAAGGCCGCGTTGCTGGCGTTTTTCCATAGGCTCCGCCCCCCT
GACGAGCATCACAAAAATCGACGCTCAAGTCAGAGGTGGCGAAACCCGACAGGACTATAAAGATACCAGG
CGTTTCCCCCTGGAAGCTCCCTCGTGCGCTCTCCTGTTCCGACCCTGCCGCTTACCGGATACCTGTCCGC
CTTTCTCCCTTCGGGAAGCGTGGCGCTTTCTCATAGCTCACGCTGTAGGTATCTCAGTTCGGTGTAGGTC
GTTCGCTCCAAGCTGGGCTGTGTGCACGAACCCCCCGTTCAGCCCGACCGCTGCGCCTTATCCGGTAACT
ATCGTCTTGAGTCCAACCCGGTAAGACACGACTTATCGCCACTGGCAGCAGCCACTGGTAACAGGATTAG
CAGAGCGAGGTATGTAGGCGGTGCTACAGAGTTCTTGAAGTGGTGGCCTAACTACGGCTACACTAGAAGA
ACAGTATTTGGTATCTGCGCTCTGCTGAAGCCAGTTACCTTCGGAAAAAGAGTTGGTAGCTCTTGATCCG
GCAAACAAACCACCGCTGGTAGCGGTGGTTTTTTTGTTTGCAAGCAGCAGATTACGCGCAGAAAAAAAGG
ATCTCAAGAAGATCCTTTGATCTTTTCTACGGGGTCTGACGCTCAGTGGAACGAAAACTCACGTTAAGGG
ATTTTGGTCATGAGATTATCAAAAAGGATCTTCACCTAGATCCTTTTAAATTAAAAATGAAGTTTTAAAT
CAATCTAAAGTATATATGAGTAAACTTGGTCTGACAGTTACCAATGCTTAATCAGTGAGGCACCTATCTC
AGCGATCTGTCTATTTCGTTCATCCATAGTTGCCTGACTCCCCGTCGTGTAGATAACTACGATACGGGAG
GGCTTACCATCTGGCCCCAGTGCTGCAATGATACCGCGAGACCCACGCTCACCGGCTCCAGATTTATCAG
CAATAAACCAGCCAGCCGGAAGGGCCGAGCGCAGAAGTGGTCCTGCAACTTTATCCGCCTCCATCCAGTC
TATTAATTGTTGCCGGGAAGCTAGAGTAAGTAGTTCGCCAGTTAATAGTTTGCGCAACGTTGTTGCCATT
GCTACAGGCATCGTGGTGTCACGCTCGTCGTTTGGTATGGCTTCATTCAGCTCCGGTTCCCAACGATCAA
GGCGAGTTACATGATCCCCCATGTTGTGCAAAAAAGCGGTTAGCTCCTTCGGTCCTCCGATCGTTGTCAG
AAGTAAGTTGGCCGCAGTGTTATCACTCATGGTTATGGCAGCACTGCATAATTCTCTTACTGTCATGCCA
TCCGTAAGATGCTTTTCTGTGACTGGTGAGTACTCAACCAAGTCATTCTGAGAATAGTGTATGCGGCGAC
CGAGTTGCTCTTGCCCGGCGTCAATACGGGATAATACCGCGCCACATAGCAGAACTTTAAAAGTGCTCAT
CATTGGAAAACGTTCTTCGGGGCGAAAACTCTCAAGGATCTTACCGCTGTTGAGATCCAGTTCGATGTAA
CCCACTCGTGCACCCAACTGATCTTCAGCATCTTTTACTTTCACCAGCGTTTCTGGGTGAGCAAAAACAG
GAAGGCAAAATGCCGCAAAAAAGGGAATAAGGGCGACACGGAAATGTTGAATACTCATACTCTTCCTTTT
TCAATATTATTGAAGCATTTATCAGGGTTATTGTCTCATGAGCGGATACATATTTGAATGTATTTAGAAA
AATAAACAAATAGGGGTTCCGCGCACATTTCCCCGAAAAGTGCCACCTAAATTGTAAGCGTTAATATTTT
GTTAAAATTCGCGTTAAATTTTTGTTAAATCAGCTCATTTTTTAACCAATAGGCCGAAATCGGCAAAATC
CCTTATAAATCAAAAGAATAGACCGAGATAGGGT
[37 nt withheld, positions 6475-6511]
AAAGAACGTGGACTCCAACGTCAAAGG
[49 nt withheld, positions 6539-6587]
T
[91 nt withheld, positions 6589-6679]
G
[124 nt withheld, positions 6681-6804]
CCCATTCGCCATTCAGGCTGCGCAACTGTTGGGAAGGGCGATCGGTGCGGGCCTCTTCGCTATTACGCCA
GCTGGCGAAAGGGGGATGTGCTGCAAGGCGATTAAGTTGGGTAACGCCAGGGTTTTCCCAGTCACGACGT
TGTAAAACGACGGCCAGTGAGCGCGCGTAATACGACTCACTATAGGGCGAATTGGGTACCGGGCCCCCCC
TCGAG
Features (pLannotate 1.2.2; 17 found; start..end, strand, type, name):
    959..1552    +  CDS            PuroR (fragment): puromycin N-acetyltransferase; pac from Streptomyces; confers resistance to puromycin
   1622..2335    +  CDS            superfolder GFP: GFP variant that folds robustly even when fused to poorly folded proteins (Pédelacq et al., 2006) mammalian codon-optimized
   2345..3025    +  CDS            IAA17: IAA17_ARATH - Also known as AXR3. Experimental evidence at protein level: Swiss-Prot protein existence level 1. Aux/IAA proteins are short-lived transcriptional factors that function as repressors of early auxin response genes at low auxin concentrations. Repression is thought to result from the interaction with auxin response factors (ARFs), proteins that bind to the auxin- responsive promoter element (AuxRE). Formation of heterodimers with ARF proteins may alter their ability to modulate early auxin response genes expression. From Arabidopsis thaliana (Mouse-ear cress).
   3534..3676    +  misc_feature   Rosa26 right arm (fragment): right homology arm from intron 1 of the mouse Rosa26 gene (Soriano, 1999)
   4120..4145    -  misc_feature   MCS (fragment): pBluescript multiple cloning site
   4158..4176    -  promoter       T3 promoter: promoter for bacteriophage T3 RNA polymerase
   4221..4237    -  protein_bind   lac operator: The lac repressor binds to the lac operator to inhibit transcription in E. coli. This inhibition can be relieved by adding lactose or isopropyl-β-D-thiogalactopyranoside (IPTG). lac repressor encoded by lacI
   4245..4275    -  promoter       lac promoter: promoter for the E. coli lac operon
   4290..4311    -  protein_bind   CAP binding site: CAP binding activates transcription in the presence of cAMP. E. coli catabolite activator protein
   4324..4416    -  CDS            lacI (fragment): lac repressor; lacI; The lac repressor binds to the lac operator to inhibit transcription in E. coli. This inhibition can be relieved by adding lactose or isopropyl-β-D-thiogalactopyranoside (IPTG).
   4599..5187    -  rep_origin     ori: high-copy-number ColE1/pMB1/pBR322/pUC origin of replication
   5358..6218    -  CDS            AmpR: β-lactamase; bla; confers resistance to ampicillin, carbenicillin, and related antibiotics
   6219..6323    -  promoter       AmpR promoter: bla
   6376..6804    -  rep_origin     f1 ori (sequence partly withheld): f1 bacteriophage origin of replication; arrow indicates direction of (+) strand synthesis
   6809..6964    -  CDS            lacZα (fragment): LacZα fragment of β-galactosidase; lacZ fragment
   6972..6990    +  promoter       T7 promoter: promoter for bacteriophage T7 RNA polymerase
   6999..7019    -  misc_feature   MCS (fragment): pBluescript multiple cloning site
