[The description below was written by a language model from this plasmid's Addgene catalogue record and pLannotate feature annotations shown in this document.]
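Description:
Mouse 5' Srcap AID GFP Puro is a homology-directed repair donor plasmid built on a pBluescript-type (pBSk) backbone and assembled by Gibson cloning. It is designed to knock a PuroR-2A-GFP-AID cassette into the 5' end of the mouse Srcap gene (Snf2-related CREBBP activator protein). It is propagated in E. coli through a high-copy ColE1/pUC origin with ampicillin selection from the bla gene. The backbone also retains the usual pBluescript features: an f1 phage origin, lacZα and lac promoter/operator remnants, and flanking T7 and T3 promoters around the residual multiple cloning site.

The annotated payload runs in a single orientation: a puromycin N-acetyltransferase coding sequence, a short unannotated gap consistent with the 2A peptide named in the record, mammalian codon-optimised superfolder GFP, and then Arabidopsis IAA17, the auxin-inducible degron. No mammalian promoter is annotated, which fits an in-frame knock-in in which the endogenous Srcap promoter drives the cassette. The 2A element would release the puromycin marker so that correctly targeted cells can be selected, while GFP-AID remains fused to the N-terminus of SRCAP. The unannotated regions on either side of the cassette presumably carry the Srcap homology arms, although the feature table does not label them. A short hit called as a Rosa26 right-arm fragment lies within the downstream region, and it may be an annotation artefact rather than a designed element.

The tagged allele would allow fluorescent tracking of SRCAP and its rapid auxin-triggered depletion in cells that express a TIR1 auxin receptor. The record does not describe TIR1 or the nuclease and guide used for targeting, so these would have to be supplied separately.
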