Addgene plasmid #127903: Mouse 5' Srcap AID GFP Puro
Purpose: HDR (donor) Plasmid for Inserting PuroR-2A-GFP-AID into the 5' end of the Mouse Srcap Gene
Depositing lab: Mark Groudine. Depositing organization: Fred Hutchinson Cancer Center.
Backbone
  Vector backbone: pBSk
  Vector type: Donor plasmid
  Selectable markers: Puromycin
Growth in bacteria
  Bacterial resistance: Ampicillin, 100 μg/mL
  Growth temperature: 37°C
  Growth strain: DH5alpha
  Copy number: Unknown
Gene/Insert
  Gene/Insert name: Srcap (alt name: Snf2-related CREBBP activator protein)
  Species: M. musculus (mouse), A. thaliana (mustard weed)
  Insert size (bp): 2094
  GenBank ID: NC_000073.6
  Entrez Gene: Srcap (a.k.a. B930091H02Rik, D030022P06Rik, F630004O05Rik)
  Tag / fusion protein: GFP, AID, PuroR
  Cloning method: Gibson Cloning
  Sequencing primers: 5′ cagggttattgtctcatgagcgg
Terms and licenses: Academic/Nonprofit Terms; Industry Terms: Not Available to Industry
How to cite: Mouse 5' Srcap AID GFP Puro was a gift from Mark Groudine (Addgene plasmid # 127903 ; http://n2t.net/addgene:127903 ; RRID:Addgene_127903)
